>Addgene plasmid #80002 | pC4-RHE-PAS (FRB-PAS) | depositor full sequence | sequence record 150134 | pC4-RHE-PAS  (FRB-PAS) sequence 2604 bps
CTAGAATCCTCTGGCATGAGATGTGGCATGAAGGCCTGGAAGAGGCATCTCGTTTGTACTTTGGGGAAAG
GAACGTGAAAGGCATGTTTGAGGTGCTGGAGCCCTTGCATGCTATGATGGAACGGGGCCCCCAGACTCTG
AAGGAAACATCCTTTAATCAGGCCTATGGTCGAGATTTAATGGAGGCCCAAGAGTGGTGCAGGAAGTACA
TGAAATCAGGGAATGTCAAGGACCTCCTCCAAGCCTGGGACCTCTATTATCATGTGTTCCGACGAATCTC
AAAGACTAGTTATCCGTACGACGTACCAGACTACGCATAAGAAAAGTGAGGATCCTGAGAACTTCAGGGT
GAGTTTGGGGACCCTTGATTGTTCTTTCTTTTTCGCTATTGTAAAATTCATGTTATATGGAGGGGGCAAA
GTTTTCAGGGTGTTGTTTAGAATGGGAAGATGTCCCTTGTATCACCATGGACCCTCATGATAATTTTGTT
TCTTTCACTTTCTACTCTGTTGACAACCATTGTCTCCTCTTATTTTCTTTTCATTTTCTGTAACTTTTTC
GTTAAACTTTAGCTTGCATTTGTAACGAATTTTTAAATTCACTTTTGTTTATTTGTCAGATTGTAAGTAC
TTTCTCTAATCACTTTTTTTTCAAGGCAATCAGGGTATATTATATTGTACTTCAGCACAGTTTTAGAGAA
CAATTGTTATAATTAAATGATAAGGTAGAATATTTCTGCATATAAATTCTGGCTGGCGTGGAAATATTCT
TATTGGTAGAAACAACTACATCCTGGTCATCATCCTGCCTTTCTCTTTATGGTTACAATGATATACACTG
TTTGAGATGAGGATAAAATACTCTGAGTCCAAACCGGGCCCCTCTGCTAACCATGTTCATGCCTTCTTCT
TTTTCCTACAGCTCCTGGGCAACGTGCTGGTTGTTGTGCTGTCTCATCATTTTGGCAAAGGATTCACTCC
TCAGGTGCAGGCTGCCTATCAGAAGGTGGTGGCTGGTGTGGCCAATGCCCTGGCTCACAAATACCACTGA
GATCTTTTTCCCTCTGCCAAAAATTATGGGGACATCATGAAGCCCCTTGAGCATCTGACTTCTGGCTAAT
AAAGGAAATTTATTTTCATTGCAATAGTGTGTTGGAATTTTTTGTGTCTCTCACTCGGAAGGACATATGG
GAGGGCAAATCATTTAAAACATCAGAATGAGTATTTGGTTTAGAGTTTGGCAACATATGCCATATGCTGG
CTGCCATGAACAAAGGTGGCTATAAAGAGGTCATCAGTATATGAAACAGCCCCCTGCTGTCCATTCCTTA
TTCCATAGAAAAGCCTTGACTTGAGGTTAGATTTTTTTTATATTTTGTTTTGTGTTATTTTTTTCTTTAA
CATCCCTAAAATTTTCCTTACATGTTTTACTAGCCAGATTTTTCCTCCTCTCCTGACTACTCCCAGTCAT
AGCTGTCCCTCTTCTCTTATGAAGATCCCTCGAGGAGCACGCGTTCGAGCTCGCCCCGTTACATAACTTA
CGGTAAATGGCCCGCCTGGCTGACCGCCCAACGACCCCCGCCCATTGACGTCAATAATGACGTATGTTCC
CATAGTAACGCCAATAGGGACTTTCCATTGACGTCAATGGGTGGAGTATTTACGGTAAACTGCCCACTTG
GCAGTACATCAAGTGTATCATATGCCAAGTACGCCCCCTATTGACGTCAATGACGGTAAATGGCCCGCCT
GGCATTATGCCCAGTACATGACCTTATGGGACTTTCCTACTTGGCAGTACATCTACGTATTAGTCATCGC
TATTACCATGGTGATGCGGTTTTGGCAGTACATCAATGGGCGTGGATAGCGGTTTGACTCACGGGGATTT
CCAAGTCTCCACCCCATTGACGTCAATGGGAGTTTGTTTTGGCACCAAAATCAACGGGACTTTCCAAAAT
GTCGTAACAACTCCGCCCCATTGACGCAAATGGGCGGTAGGCGTGTACGGTGGGAGGTCTATATAAGCAG
AGCTCGTTTAGTGAACCGTCAGATCGCCTGGAGACGCCATCCACGCTGTTTTGACCTCCATAGAAGACAC
CGGGACCGATCCAGCCTCCGGGGGATCTTGGTGGCGTGAAACTCCCGCACCTCTTCGGCCAGCGAATTCC
AGAAGCCGCCACCATGGCTTCTAGAATGGTAGCAGGTCATGCCTCTGGCAGCCCCGCATTCGGGACCGCC
TCTCATTCGAATTGCGAACATGAAGAGATCCACCTCGCCGGCTCGATCCAGCCGCATGGCGCGCTTCTGG
TCGTCAGCGAACATGATCATCGCGTCATCCAGGCCAGCGCCAACGCCGCGGAATTTCTGAATCTCGGAAG
CGTACTCGGCGTTCCGCTCGCCGAGATCGACGGCGATCTGTTGATCAAGATCCTGCCGCATCTCGATCCC
ACCGCCGAAGGCATGCCGGTCGCGGTGCGCTGCCGGATCGGCAATCCCTCTACGGAGTACTGCGGTCTGA
TGCATCGGCCTCCGGAAGGCGGGCTGATCATCGAACTCGAACGTGCCGGCCCGGGAGGCGGGGGAAGCGG
CGGAGGCGGGTCCT
Features (pLannotate 1.2.2; 9 found; start..end, strand, type, name):
      6..284     +  CDS            FRB*: T2098L mutant of FKBP-rapamycin binding domain of human FRAP binds synthetic ligands such as AP21967
    297..316     +  CDS            HA (fragment): HA (human influenza hemagglutinin) epitope tag
    349..921     +  intron         β-globin intron: intron from rabbit β-globin gene
    925..1047    +  CDS            HBB: HBB_COLGU - Experimental evidence at transcript level: Swiss-Prot protein existence level 2. Involved in oxygen transport from the lung to the various peripheral tissues. From Colobus guereza (Mantled guereza) (Eastern black-and-white colobus monkey).
   1118..1173    +  polyA_signal   β-globin poly(A) signal: rabbit β-globin polyadenylation signal (Gil and Proudfoot, 1987)
   1527..1830    +  enhancer       CMV enhancer: human cytomegalovirus immediate early enhancer
   1831..2034    +  promoter       CMV promoter: human cytomegalovirus (CMV) immediate early promoter
   2124..2163    +  5'UTR          HSV TK 5'-UTR: 5' untranslated region from the herpes simplex virus thymidine kinase gene
   2196..2573    +  CDS            miRFP670 (fragment): miRFP670 is a basic (constitutively fluorescent) near ir fluorescent protein published in 2016, derived from Rhodopseudomonas palustris. It has low acid sensitivity. It requires the cofactor biliverdin for fluorescence.
