[The description below was written by a language model from this plasmid's Addgene catalogue record and pLannotate feature annotations shown in this document.]
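Description:
pC4-RHE-PAS (FRB-PAS) is a mammalian expression plasmid built on the pC4-RHE backbone from the ARIAD regulated heterodimerization system. It encodes a fusion of the PAS domain of the monomeric near-infrared fluorescent protein miRFP with the FKBP-rapamycin binding (FRB) domain. In the circular map, a CMV enhancer/promoter followed by an HSV TK 5' UTR drives an miRFP670-derived fragment (the PAS domain). Reading across the numbering origin, this fragment continues into FRB carrying the T2098L substitution, a variant that binds synthetic rapalogs such as AP21967 as well as rapamycin. A partial HA epitope tag is annotated just downstream of FRB. The transcript is completed by a rabbit β-globin intron, a short β-globin coding remnant (annotated by homology to a primate HBB) and the rabbit β-globin polyadenylation signal.

The catalogue lists ampicillin selection for propagation in E. coli. However, the deposited sequence is only about 2.6 kb, and its annotation shows neither a bacterial origin of replication nor an AmpR gene. The sequence record and the stated sizes therefore probably cover only the expression cassette region rather than the whole plasmid. No mammalian selection marker is recorded.

The PAS domain alone is not expected to be fluorescent, because bacterial phytochrome-derived proteins such as miRFP bind their biliverdin chromophore using further domains as well. The design therefore points to a split-reporter half: a partner carrying the complementary miRFP fragment fused to FKBP would be brought together with FRB-PAS by rapamycin or a rapalog, restoring near-infrared fluorescence. The record itself states only that this is the PAS domain fused to FRB and does not describe the partner construct. This reading fits the associated work on miRFPs as tags and biosensors.
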