Addgene plasmid #80002: pC4-RHE-PAS (FRB-PAS)
Purpose: miRFP PAS domain fused to FRB
Depositing lab: Vladislav Verkhusha. Depositing organization: Albert Einstein College of Medicine. Publication: Bright monomeric near-infrared fluorescent proteins as tags and biosensors for multiscale imaging. Shcherbakova DM, Baloban M, Emelyanov AV, Brenowitz M, Guo P, Verkhusha VV. Nat Commun. 2016 Aug 19;7:12405. doi: 10.1038/ncomms12405. PubMed 27539380.
Backbone
  Vector backbone: pC4-RHE
  Backbone manufacturer: ARIAD Pharmaceuticals, Inc.
  Backbone size w/o insert (bp): 1910
  Total vector size (bp): 2604
  Vector type: Mammalian Expression
Growth in bacteria
  Bacterial resistance: Ampicillin, 100 μg/mL
  Growth temperature: 37°C
  Growth strain: DH5alpha
  Copy number: Unknown
Gene/Insert
  Gene/Insert name: FRB
  Insert size (bp): 694
  Promoter: CMV
  Tag / fusion protein: PAS domain of miRFP (N terminal on insert)
  Cloning method: Unknown
  Sequencing primers: 5′ ctcttcggccagcgaattc
Terms and licenses: Academic/Nonprofit Terms; Industry Terms: Not Available to Industry
How to cite: pC4-RHE-PAS (FRB-PAS) was a gift from Vladislav Verkhusha (Addgene plasmid # 80002 ; http://n2t.net/addgene:80002 ; RRID:Addgene_80002)
