>Addgene plasmid #80002 | pC4-RHE-PAS (FRB-PAS) | addgene partial sequence | sequence record 153468 | hGata4-fwd 5'-ATCCACGCTGTTTTGACC-3'
CTCCGGGGGATCTTGGTGGCGTGAAACTCCCGCACCTCTTCGGCCAGCGAATTCCAGAAGCCGCCACCAT
GGCTTCTAGAATGGTAGCAGGTCATGCCTCTGGCAGCCCCGCATTCGGGACCGCCTCTCATTCGAATTGC
GAACATGAAGAGATCCACCTCGCCGGCTCGATCCAGCCGCATGGCGCGCTTCTGGTCGTCAGCGAACATG
ATCATCGCGTCATCCAGGCCAGCGCCAACGCCGCGGAATTTCTGAATCTCGGAAGCGTACTCGGCGTTCC
GCTCGCCGAGATCGACGGCGATCTGTTGATCAAGATCCTGCCGCATCTCGATCCCACCGCCGAAGGCATG
CCGGTCGCGGTGCGCTGCCGGATCGGCAATCCCTCTACGGAGTACTGCGGTCTGATGCATCGGCCTCCGG
AAGGCGGGCTGATCATCGAACTCGAACGTGCCGGCCCGGGAGGCGGGGGAAGCGGCGGAGGCGGGTCCTC
TAGAATCCTCTGGCATGAGATGTGGCATGAAGGCCTGGAAGAGGCATCTCGTTTGTACTTTGGGGAAAGG
AACGTGAAAGGCATGTTTGAGGTGCTGGAGCCCTTGCATGCTATGATGGAACGGGGCCCCCAGACTCTGA
AGGAAACATCCTTTAATCAGGCCTATGGTCGAGATTTAATGGAGGCCCAAGAGTGGTGCAGGAAGTACAT
GAAATCAGGGAATGTCAAGGACCTCCTCCAAGCCTGGGACCTCTATTATCATGTGTTCCGACGAATCTCA
AAGACTAGTTATCCGTACGACGTACCAGACTACGCATAAGAAAAGTGAGGATCCTGAGAACTTCAGGGTG
AGTTTGGG
