>Addgene plasmid #80002 | pC4-RHE-PAS (FRB-PAS) | addgene partial sequence | sequence record 153469 | Bglob-intron-R 5'-TTTGCCCCCTCCATATAACA-3'
ATCAAGGGTCCCCAAACTCACCCTGAAGTTCTCAGGATCCTCACTTTTCTTATGCGTAGTCTGGTACGTC
GTACGGATAACTAGTCTTTGAGATTCGTCGGAACACATGATAATAGAGGTCCCAGGCTTGGAGGAGGTCC
TTGACATTCCCTGATTTCATGTACTTCCTGCACCACTCTTGGGCCTCCATTAAATCTCGACCATAGGCCT
GATTAAAGGATGTTTCCTTCAGAGTCTGGGGGCCCCGTTCCATCATAGCATGCAAGGGCTCCAGCACCTC
AAACATGCCTTTCACGTTCCTTTCCCCAAAGTACAAACGAGATGCCTCTTCCAGGCCTTCATGCCACATC
TCATGCCAGAGGATTCTAGAGGACCCGCCTCCGCCGCTTCCCCCGCCTCCCGGGCCGGCACGTTCGAGTT
CGATGATCAGCCCGCCTTCCGGAGGCCGATGCATCAGACCGCAGTACTCCGTAGAGGGATTGCCGATCCG
GCAGCGCACCGCGACCGGCATGCCTTCGGCGGTGGGATCGAGATGCGGCAGGATCTTGATCAACAGATCG
CCGTCGATCTCGGCGAGCGGAACGCCGAGTACGCTTCCGAGATTCAGAAATTCCGCGGCGTTGGCGCTGG
CCTGGATGACGCGATGATCATGTTCGCTGACGACCAGAAGCGCGCCATGCGGCTGGATCGAGCCGGCGAG
GTGGATCTCTTCATGTTCGCAATTCGAATGAGAGGCGGTCCCGAATGCGGGGCTGCCAGAGGCATGACCT
GCTACCATTCTAGAAGCCATGGTGGCGGCTTCTGGAATTCGCTGGCCGAAGAGGTGCGG
